>Addgene plasmid #20678 | pHJ346 | addgene partial sequence | sequence record 26193 | 20678 with hMoesin-R
GCTTCCGTTCCTGCTCAAGTTCCAGAGCCCTACGGGTCTGTTCTTCCAGTTCTTGCTGAGCCTTCTTAGT
CTGTTCCTCGATCTGCTTCAGCCTCTCCATCAGCTCCTCCTTCTCCCGTTCAATCTTCTCTTTCTCCTTC
TCTGCCATTTCACGCTTCTTCTTCTCATTTTCCAGCATAGCACGCTCCATCTGCTTCTGGTGCTTCTCCT
CCCGGGCCTGTGCCTTCATCTGCTGCACCTCAATGGTATCAGGCTTGCGACGGCGCATGTATAGTTCATG
GTTCCCCATGCACAAGGCCAAGATCCGCTTGTTAATCCGCAGCCGGGGAGCATAGAAGACGAAGTCCGGG
GCGTTGTTGTCAATGGGCTTGATGACAAAGTTGTTATCATTGAAAGAGATGTTCCTGATTTCACTCCAGG
GGAAGCCTATCTTGGGAGTTAGTCTGTCATTCTGCTCATAGATGTTGAGACCCAGGGCATCCACCCCCAG
CCACAGCTCTGAGCCTTTCTTGTTCTTGATGCTGAAGTAGTTCACACCATACATCTCCAGATCTTGAGCA
ATCTTCAGATATTCCAGGACAGCATCCTCCCTGAGCATGCCACGGTGTTCCTCATGCCACACCTGGATCC
GCTCCTCCCACTGGTCCTTGTTGAGTTTGTGCTGTTCCAGGACTCTCTGCGGGAGCAACTTGTCTCCGGC
CA
