>Addgene plasmid #20678 | pHJ346 | addgene partial sequence | sequence record 26194 | 20678 with EGFP-N
NCCGGGNAAGCTCTCGCCCTTGCTCACCATGGTGGCGACCGGTGGATCCCGGGCCCGCGGTACCGTCGAC
GG
[270 nt withheld, positions 73-342]
CCCATTCTCATCCTGCTCATCCTGCTCATTCTCAGCAGGCTCTGCCACATGAGGTGTACTCATGGCAGTC
TTCAGCTCAGCACGGGTCTTCTCCAAGTCTTCCTGTACCATCTGGGCCTTCTGCTGCCACTCCACAGCCT
CACTCTCCTTCTTCTGTCGGGCCATCTCCAGCTGGGAGATTCGAGCTGTCAGCTCTGCCATTTCCAAGGC
CAGCTGTTCCTGAGTCTTTTTCTGGTCCCGGGAGGCCTGCAGCAAGGCCTCCTTGGCCTCTTCAGCTTCT
TGACGCTCCTTGGCCAGCTTTTCAGCCTCGCTCTGGGCACGCTTCCGTTCTNGCTCAAGTTCCAGAGCCC
TACGGGTCTGTTCTTCCAGTTCTTGCTGAANNTCTTAGTCTGTTCCTCGATCTGCTTCAGCCTCTCATCA
GCTCTCTNTCCGTTAAATCTCTCTTCTCTTTCTGCATTAANC
