[The description below was written by a language model from this plasmid's Addgene catalogue record.]
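Description:
pHJ346 is a mammalian expression plasmid built on the pEGFP-N1 backbone (about 4.7 kb without insert) that encodes a mutant form of human moesin (MSN) fused at its C terminus to GFP. The roughly 1.7 kb moesin coding sequence was inserted between the EcoRI and SalI sites of the multiple cloning site, both of which remain intact, placing it in frame upstream of the backbone-encoded fluorescent protein. The plasmid is a high-copy construct maintained in E. coli under kanamycin selection, and the same resistance cassette confers neomycin resistance in mammalian cells, allowing selection of stable transfectants with G418. The record does not name the promoter, although the standard pEGFP-N1 backbone drives expression from the CMV immediate-early promoter. No feature table is provided to confirm the individual elements.

The distinguishing feature of the insert is a set of four lysine-to-asparagine substitutions at positions 253, 254, 262 and 263. The record does not explain their effect. However, the associated publication concerns the release of ERM (ezrin/radixin/moesin) proteins from the lymphocyte membrane following phospholipase C-mediated hydrolysis of PIP2. These residues lie in the N-terminal FERM region of moesin, where basic residues are generally implicated in phosphoinositide binding, so the mutant plausibly serves as a PIP2-binding-deficient variant. The GFP fusion allows the subcellular distribution of the mutant protein to be followed by fluorescence microscopy in transfected cells. This makes it suited to comparison with wild-type moesin-GFP in studies of how lipid interactions govern ERM membrane association.
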