Addgene plasmid #20678: pHJ346
Depositing lab: Stephen Shaw. Depositing organization: National Cancer Institute (NCI). Publication: Phospholipase C-mediated hydrolysis of PIP2 releases ERM proteins from lymphocyte membrane. Hao JJ, Liu Y, Kruhlak M, Debell KE, Rellahan BL, Shaw S. J Cell Biol. 2009 Feb 9. 184(3):451-62. 10.1083/jcb.200807047 PubMed 19204146.
Backbone
  Vector backbone: pEGFP-N1
  Backbone size w/o insert (bp): 4700
  Vector type: Mammalian Expression
  Selectable markers: Neomycin (select with G418)
Growth in bacteria
  Bacterial resistance: Kanamycin, 50 μg/mL
  Growth temperature: 37°C
  Growth strain: DH5alpha
  Copy number: High Copy
Gene/Insert
  Gene/Insert name: Moesin
  Species: H. sapiens (human)
  Insert size (bp): 1731
  Mutation: Changed Lys 253, 254, 262, 263 to Asn
  GenBank ID: NM_002444
  Entrez Gene: MSN (a.k.a. HEL70, IMD50)
  Tag / fusion protein: GFP (C terminal on backbone)
  Cloning method: Restriction Enzyme; 5′ cloning site EcoRI (not destroyed); 3′ cloning site SalI (not destroyed)
  Sequencing primers: 5′ GTGCATAAGTCTGGCTAC; 3′ GATGAGCAGGATGAGAAT
Terms and licenses: Academic/Nonprofit Terms; Industry Terms: Not Available to Industry
How to cite: pHJ346 was a gift from Stephen Shaw (Addgene plasmid # 20678 ; http://n2t.net/addgene:20678 ; RRID:Addgene_20678)
